>Addgene plasmid #17609 | LRRK2-WT | addgene partial sequence | sequence record 23580 | 17609 with hLRRK2-F 5'-cccaggatgttggaaatgat
TTGATTCTTAAAATGCTAACAGTTCATAATGCCAGTGTAAACTTGTCAGTGATTGGACTGAAGACCTTAG
ATCTCCTCCTAACTTCAGGTAAAATCACCTTGCTGATACTGGATGAAGAAAGTGATATTTTCATGTTAAT
TTTTGATGCCATGCACTCATTTCCAGCCAATGATGAAGTCCAGAAACTTGGATGCAAAGCTTTACATGTG
CTGTTTGAGAGAGTCTCAGAGGAGCAACTGACTGAATTTGTTGAGAACAAAGATTATATGATATTGTTAA
GTGCGTTAACAAATTTTAAAGATGAAGAGGAAATTGTGCTTCATGTGCTGCATTGTTTACATTCCCTAGC
GATTCCTTGCAATAATGTGGAAGTCCTCATGAGTGGCAATGTCAGGTGTTATAATATTGTGGTGGAAGCT
ATGAAAGCATTCCCTATGAGTGAAAGAATTCAAGAAGTGAGTTGCTGTTTGCTCCATAGGCTTACATTAG
GTAATTTTTTCAATATCCTGGTATTAAACGAAGTCCATGAGTTTGTGGTGAAAGCTGTGCAGCAGTACCC
AGAGAATGCAGCATTGCAGATCTCAGCGCTCAGCTGTTTGGCCCTCCTCCACTGAGGACTATTTTCTTAA
TTCAGGGTTTAGAGGAAAAGAATGAGAATCAAGAGAATGATGATGAGGGGGAAGAAGATAAATATGTTTT
GGCTTGGGAAGCCTGTTACTGAGCATTAACGTGACATAGAAAGAACAAGCAACGTGCAGGAGGCCGGCAT
GCCTGGGGGACTAGATAATCCTACTAACGCTCCCAATAG
