>Addgene plasmid #17609 | LRRK2-WT | addgene partial sequence | sequence record 59894 | CMV-F 5'-CGCAAATGGGCGGTAGGCGTG-3'
ACTAGAGAACCCACTGCTTACTGGCTTATCGAAATTAATACGACTCATTATAGGGAGACCCAAGCTGGCT
AGTTAAGCTTGGTACCGAGCTCGGATCCTGCCGGTTCCCTGAGCAGCGGACGTTCATGCTGGGAGGGCGG
CGGGTTGGAAGCAGGTGCCACCATGGCTAGTGGCAGCTGTCAGGGGTGCGAAGAGGACGAGGAAACTCTG
AAGAAGTTGATAGTCAGGCTGAACAATGTCCAGGAAGGAAAACAGATAGAAACGCTGGTCCAAATCCTGG
AGGATCTGCTGGTGTTCACGTACTCCGAGCACGCCTCC
