>Addgene plasmid #17609 | LRRK2-WT | addgene partial sequence | sequence record 60877 | BGH-rev 5'-TAGAAGGCACAGTCGAGG-3'
ATGGTGATGGTGATGATGACCGGTATGCATATTCAGATCCTCTTCTGAGATGAGTTTTTGTTCGAAGGGC
CCTCTAGACTCGAGCTCAACAGATGTTCGTCTCATTTTTTCAGCTAATTCTTTTCTCACTTCAATGTGTT
TTTCTAAATTTTGCACTTCATGTGGAAGATTGATGTCCCAAACGGTCAAGCAAGATTGTATCTCTTTCTG
CTTTTGTGTACCTTCAGTATTTTTCCGGTTGTAGCCCAATACCAGCATGACATTTTTAAGGCTTCCTAGC
TGTGCTGTCATCATGACTCTGACCGAATTACAAAAGTTGTAAATTACACGTATAAGTCGACGAGTTGAAA
GATCCAGGAGTAAAATATGGCCTCCTCCAGTTCCTATCCAAAGAGCAGTGTTCTTCTGAAGGCAGAGGGT
TTTCACTCTCCCAGAATAAGACATTTTGTGTTTTGATTCCTTGTTTTCTTTTACCGTTACCTCCCTTAAA
AAGTGCACGCAGTCTATTAGTCCACAGAGTTTTTCAGTTTTCTTATCCCACACTTCCACAACAGGGCTAT
TTTGCTTAGCAATATAGAGAGCAGTGTCTACCACCACTGTTATGATGTTGGAATCACTGAAAGCTGCATA
AGAAAACAGTTGGCTTGTTCTTGTCTCAATGAGTTTCTGAATGGTGAAATCATTAGAAAAGGAGAAAATC
TTTGTGCCACATCCTCCCCACATTACATTTCTTTCCGTTGAATTTGTGGATTCACTCAAACACATCAATG
GAGTACTGACATTTCCTATATTTAGTATCTTCAAAGGAGCAGCTCCTTTAAGCTTAACAGTCTTATCTTC
AAAAATTGCTAACTTGCCATCAGCGGTTCCAACCAAAAGAAAATTTTTTTG
