[The description below was written by a language model from this plasmid's Addgene catalogue record.]
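Description:
LRRK2-WT is a mammalian expression plasmid built on the commercial pcDNA3.1 myc/his A backbone (about 5.5 kb without insert), carrying the human leucine-rich repeat kinase 2 (LRRK2, also known as dardarin or PARK8) coding sequence as an insert of roughly 7.4 kb. The insert was placed between the BamHI and XhoI sites of the polylinker, both of which remain intact, so that the open reading frame continues into the backbone-encoded C-terminal Myc epitope and polyhistidine tag. These tags allow detection or immunoprecipitation with anti-Myc antibodies and metal-affinity purification of the large fusion protein. No feature table is provided, and the promoter is not listed explicitly. However, the recorded sequencing primers (a CMV forward primer and a BGH reverse primer) fit the standard pcDNA3.1 arrangement, in which a CMV immediate-early promoter drives the insert and a bovine growth hormone polyadenylation signal terminates it.

The plasmid is maintained in bacteria as a high-copy replicon under ampicillin selection. A neomycin resistance marker permits G418 selection of stably transfected mammalian cells. The record specifies a recombination-deficient host strain, as is often done for large inserts that may be unstable.

The construct is designated as the wild-type form, but the depositor notes that the insert encodes an M2397T change relative to the GenBank reference protein. According to the associated publication, it belongs to work showing that Parkinson's disease-associated LRRK2 mutations augment kinase activity. In that setting it presumably served as the wild-type comparator for expressing tagged LRRK2 in mammalian cells.
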