Addgene plasmid #17609: LRRK2-WT
Depositing lab: Ted Dawson. Depositing organization: Johns Hopkins University and School of Medicine. Publication: Parkinson's disease-associated mutations in leucine-rich repeat kinase 2 augment kinase activity. West AB, Moore DJ, Biskup S, Bugayenko A, Smith WW, Ross CA, Dawson VL, Dawson TM. Proc Natl Acad Sci U S A. 2005 Nov 15;102(46):16842-7. Epub 2005 Nov 3. 10.1073/pnas.0507360102 PubMed 16269541.
Backbone
  Vector backbone: pcDNA3.1 myc/his A
  Backbone manufacturer: Invitrogen
  Backbone size w/o insert (bp): 5500
  Vector type: Mammalian Expression
  Selectable markers: Neomycin (select with G418)
Growth in bacteria
  Bacterial resistance: Ampicillin, 100 μg/mL
  Growth temperature: 30°C
  Growth strain: Stbl3
  Growth instructions: Stbl3, 30 degrees
  Copy number: High Copy
Gene/Insert
  Gene/Insert name: LRRK2
  Species: H. sapiens (human)
  Insert size (bp): 7380
  Entrez Gene: LRRK2 (a.k.a. AURA17, DARDARIN, PARK8, RIPK7, ROCO2)
  Tag / fusion protein: Myc (C terminal on backbone); His (C terminal on backbone)
  Cloning method: Restriction Enzyme; 5′ cloning site BamHI (not destroyed); 3′ cloning site XhoI (not destroyed)
  Sequencing primers: 5′ CMV-F; 3′ BGH-rev
Terms and licenses: Academic/Nonprofit Terms; Industry Terms: Not Available to Industry
Depositor comments: Compared to GenBank reference sequence NP_940980.3, the LRRK2 insert in this plasmid contains a M2397T mutation.
How to cite: LRRK2-WT was a gift from Ted Dawson (Addgene plasmid # 17609 ; http://n2t.net/addgene:17609 ; RRID:Addgene_17609)
