LOCUS       Exported 13088 bp ds-DNA circular SYN 12-MAY-2021
DEFINITION  synthetic circular DNA
ACCESSION   .
VERSION     .
KEYWORDS    LRRK2-WT
SOURCE      synthetic DNA construct
  ORGANISM  synthetic DNA construct
REFERENCE   1 (bases 1 to 13088)
  AUTHORS   West AB, Moore DJ, Biskup S, Bugayenko A, Smith WW, Ross CA, Dawson
            VL, Dawson TM
  TITLE     Parkinson's disease-associated mutations in leucine-rich repeat
            kinase 2 augment kinase activity.
  JOURNAL   Proc Natl Acad Sci U S A. 2005 Nov 15;102(46):16842-7. Epub 2005 Nov
            3.
  PUBMED    16269541
REFERENCE   2 (bases 1 to 13088)
  AUTHORS   .
  TITLE     Direct Submission
  JOURNAL   Exported May 12, 2021 from SnapGene Server 1.1.58
            http://www.snapgene.com
FEATURES             Location/Qualifiers
     source          1..13088
                     /organism="synthetic DNA construct"
                     /mol_type="other DNA"
     primer_bind     complement(44..63)
                     /label=pRS-marker
                     /note="pRS vectors, use to sequence yeast selectable
                     marker"
     enhancer        235..614
                     /label=CMV enhancer
                     /note="human cytomegalovirus immediate early enhancer"
     promoter        615..818
                     /label=CMV promoter
                     /note="human cytomegalovirus (CMV) immediate early
                     promoter"
     primer_bind     769..789
                     /label=CMV-F
                     /note="Human CMV immediate early promoter, forward primer"
     primer_bind     863..882
                     /label=T7
                     /note="T7 promoter, forward primer"
     promoter        863..881
                     /label=T7 promoter
                     /note="promoter for bacteriophage T7 RNA polymerase"
     regulatory      984..993
                     /regulatory_class="other"
                     /note="vertebrate consensus sequence for strong initiation
                     of translation (Kozak, 1987)"
     CDS             8592..8621
                     /codon_start=1
                     /product="Myc (human c-Myc proto-oncogene) epitope tag"
                     /label=Myc
                     /translation="EQKLISEEDL"
     CDS             8637..8654
                     /codon_start=1
                     /product="6xHis affinity tag"
                     /label=6xHis
                     /translation="HHHHHH"
     primer_bind     complement(8677..8694)
                     /label=BGH-rev
                     /note="Bovine growth hormone terminator, reverse primer.
                     Also called BGH reverse"
     polyA_signal    8683..8907
                     /label=bGH poly(A) signal
                     /note="bovine growth hormone polyadenylation signal"
     rep_origin      8953..9381
                     /direction=RIGHT
                     /label=f1 ori
                     /note="f1 bacteriophage origin of replication; arrow
                     indicates direction of (+) strand synthesis"
     primer_bind     complement(9040..9059)
                     /label=F1ori-R
                     /note="F1 origin, reverse primer"
     primer_bind     9250..9271
                     /label=F1ori-F
                     /note="F1 origin, forward primer"
     primer_bind     complement(9390..9410)
                     /label=pBABE 3'
                     /note="SV40 enhancer, reverse primer for pBABE vectors"
     promoter        9395..9724
                     /label=SV40 promoter
                     /note="SV40 enhancer and early promoter"
     rep_origin      9575..9710
                     /label=SV40 ori
                     /note="SV40 origin of replication"
     primer_bind     9637..9656
                     /label=SV40pro-F
                     /note="SV40 promoter/origin, forward primer"
     CDS             9791..10585
                     /codon_start=1
                     /gene="aph(3')-II (or nptII)"
                     /product="aminoglycoside phosphotransferase from Tn5"
                     /label=NeoR/KanR
                     /note="confers resistance to neomycin, kanamycin, and G418
                     (Geneticin(R))"
                     /translation="MIEQDGLHAGSPAAWVERLFGYDWAQQTIGCSDAAVFRLSAQGRP
                     VLFVKTDLSGALNELQDEAARLSWLATTGVPCAAVLDVVTEAGRDWLLLGEVPGQDLLS
                     SHLAPAEKVSIMADAMRRLHTLDPATCPFDHQAKHRIERARTRMEAGLVDQDDLDEEHQ
                     GLAPAELFARLKARMPDGEDLVVTHGDACLPNIMVENGRFSGFIDCGRLGVADRYQDIA
                     LATRDIAEELGGEWADRFLVLYGIAAPDSQRIAFYRLLDEFF"
     primer_bind     complement(9845..9864)
                     /label=Neo-R
                     /note="Neomycin resistance gene, reverse primer"
     primer_bind     10455..10474
                     /label=Neo-F
                     /note="Neomycin resistance gene, forward primer"
     polyA_signal    10761..10882
                     /label=SV40 poly(A) signal
                     /note="SV40 polyadenylation signal"
     primer_bind     complement(10798..10817)
                     /label=SV40pA-R
                     /note="SV40 polyA, reverse primer"
     primer_bind     10852..10871
                     /label=EBV-rev
                     /note="SV40 polyA terminator, reverse primer"
     primer_bind     complement(10931..10947)
                     /label=M13 rev
                     /note="common sequencing primer, one of multiple similar
                     variants"
     primer_bind     complement(10931..10947)
                     /label=M13 Reverse
                     /note="In lacZ gene. Also called M13-rev"
     primer_bind     complement(10944..10966)
                     /label=M13/pUC Reverse
                     /note="In lacZ gene"
     protein_bind    10955..10971
                     /label=lac operator
                     /bound_moiety="lac repressor encoded by lacI"
                     /note="The lac repressor binds to the lac operator to
                     inhibit transcription in E. coli. This inhibition can be
                     relieved by adding lactose or
                     isopropyl-beta-D-thiogalactopyranoside (IPTG)."
     promoter        complement(10979..11009)
                     /label=lac promoter
                     /note="promoter for the E. coli lac operon"
     protein_bind    11024..11045
                     /label=CAP binding site
                     /bound_moiety="E. coli catabolite activator protein"
                     /note="CAP binding activates transcription in the presence
                     of cAMP."
     primer_bind     complement(11162..11179)
                     /label=L4440
                     /note="L4440 vector, forward primer"
     rep_origin      complement(11333..11921)
                     /direction=LEFT
                     /label=ori
                     /note="high-copy-number ColE1/pMB1/pBR322/pUC origin of
                     replication"
     primer_bind     complement(11413..11432)
                     /label=pBR322ori-F
                     /note="pBR322 origin, forward primer"
     CDS             complement(12092..12952)
                     /codon_start=1
                     /gene="bla"
                     /product="beta-lactamase"
                     /label=AmpR
                     /note="confers resistance to ampicillin, carbenicillin, and
                     related antibiotics"
                     /translation="MSIQHFRVALIPFFAAFCLPVFAHPETLVKVKDAEDQLGARVGYI
                     ELDLNSGKILESFRPEERFPMMSTFKVLLCGAVLSRIDAGQEQLGRRIHYSQNDLVEYS
                     PVTEKHLTDGMTVRELCSAAITMSDNTAANLLLTTIGGPKELTAFLHNMGDHVTRLDRW
                     EPELNEAIPNDERDTTMPVAMATTLRKLLTGELLTLASRQQLIDWMEADKVAGPLLRSA
                     LPAGWFIADKSGAGERGSRGIIAALGPDGKPSRIVVIYTTGSQATMDERNRQIAEIGAS
                     LIKHW"
     primer_bind     12715..12734
                     /label=Amp-R
                     /note="Ampicillin resistance gene, reverse primer"
     promoter        complement(12953..13057)
                     /gene="bla"
                     /label=AmpR promoter
ORIGIN
        1 gacggatcgg gagatctccc gatcccctat ggtgcactct cagtacaatc tgctctgatg
       61 ccgcatagtt aagccagtat ctgctccctg cttgtgtgtt ggaggtcgct gagtagtgcg
      121 cgagcaaaat ttaagctaca acaaggcaag gcttgaccga caattgcatg aagaatctgc
      181 ttagggttag gcgttttgcg ctgcttcgcg atgtacgggc cagatatacg cgttgacatt
      241 gattattgac tagttattaa tagtaatcaa ttacggggtc attagttcat agcccatata
      301 tggagttccg cgttacataa cttacggtaa atggcccgcc tggctgaccg cccaacgacc
      361 cccgcccatt gacgtcaata atgacgtatg ttcccatagt aacgccaata gggactttcc
      421 attgacgtca atgggtggag tatttacggt aaactgccca cttggcagta catcaagtgt
      481 atcatatgcc aagtacgccc cctattgacg tcaatgacgg taaatggccc gcctggcatt
      541 atgcccagta catgacctta tgggactttc ctacttggca gtacatctac gtattagtca
      601 tcgctattac catggtgatg cggttttggc agtacatcaa tgggcgtgga tagcggtttg
      661 actcacgggg atttccaagt ctccacccca ttgacgtcaa tgggagtttg ttttggcacc
      721 aaaatcaacg ggactttcca aaatgtcgta acaactccgc cccattgacg caaatgggcg
      781 gtaggcgtgt acggtgggag gtctatataa gcagagctct ctggctaact agagaaccca
      841 ctgcttactg gcttatcgaa attaatacga ctcactatag ggagacccaa gctggctagt
      901 taagcttggt accgagctcg gatcctgccg gttccctgag cagcggacgt tcatgctggg
      961 agggcggcgg gttggaagca ggtgccacca tggctagtgg cagctgtcag gggtgcgaag
     1021 aggacgagga aactctgaag aagttgatag tcaggctgaa caatgtccag gaaggaaaac
     1081 agatagaaac gctggtccaa atcctggagg atctgctggt gttcacgtac tccgagcacg
     1141 cctccaagtt atttcaaggc aaaaatatcc atgtgcctct gttgatcgtc ttggactcct
     1201 atatgagagt cgcgagtgtg cagcaggtgg gttggtcact tctgtgcaaa ttaatagaag
     1261 tctgtccagg tacaatgcaa agcttaatgg gaccccagga tgttggaaat gattgggaag
     1321 tccttggtgt tcaccaattg attcttaaaa tgctaacagt tcataatgcc agtgtaaact
     1381 tgtcagtgat tggactgaag accttagatc tcctcctaac ttcaggtaaa atcaccttgc
     1441 tgatactgga tgaagaaagt gatattttca tgttaatttt tgatgccatg cactcatttc
     1501 cagccaatga tgaagtccag aaacttggat gcaaagcttt acatgtgctg tttgagagag
     1561 tctcagagga gcaactgact gaatttgttg agaacaaaga ttatatgata ttgttaagtg
     1621 cgttaacaaa ttttaaagat gaagaggaaa ttgtgcttca tgtgctgcat tgtttacatt
     1681 ccctagcgat tccttgcaat aatgtggaag tcctcatgag tggcaatgtc aggtgttata
     1741 atattgtggt ggaagctatg aaagcattcc ctatgagtga aagaattcaa gaagtgagtt
     1801 gctgtttgct ccataggctt acattaggta attttttcaa tatcctggta ttaaacgaag
     1861 tccatgagtt tgtggtgaaa gctgtgcagc agtacccaga gaatgcagca ttgcagatct
     1921 cagcgctcag ctgtttggcc ctcctcactg agactatttt cttaaatcaa gatttagagg
     1981 aaaagaatga gaatcaagag aatgatgatg agggggaaga agataaattg ttttggctgg
     2041 aagcctgtta caaagcatta acgtggcata gaaagaacaa gcacgtgcag gaggccgcat
     2101 gctgggcact aaataatctc cttatgtacc aaaacagttt acatgagaag attggagatg
     2161 aagatggcca tttcccagct catagggaag tgatgctctc catgctgatg cattcttcat
     2221 caaaggaagt tttccaggca tctgcgaatg cattgtcaac tctcttagaa caaaatgtta
     2281 atttcagaaa aatactgtta tcaaaaggaa tacacctgaa tgttttggag ttaatgcaga
     2341 agcatataca ttctcctgaa gtggctgaaa gtggctgtaa aatgctaaat catctttttg
     2401 aaggaagcaa cacttccctg gatataatgg cagcagtggt ccccaaaata ctaacagtta
     2461 tgaaacgtca tgagacatca ttaccagtgc agctggaggc gcttcgagct attttacatt
     2521 ttatagtgcc tggcatgcca gaagaatcca gggaggatac agaatttcat cataagctaa
     2581 atatggttaa aaaacagtgt ttcaagaatg atattcacaa actggtccta gcagctttga
     2641 acaggttcat tggaaatcct gggattcaga aatgtggatt aaaagtaatt tcttctattg
     2701 tacattttcc tgatgcatta gagatgttat ccctggaagg tgctatggat tcagtgcttc
     2761 acacactgca gatgtatcca gatgaccaag aaattcagtg tctgggttta agtcttatag
     2821 gatacttgat tacaaagaag aatgtgttca taggaactgg acatctgctg gcaaaaattc
     2881 tggtttccag cttataccga tttaaggatg ttgctgaaat acagactaaa ggatttcaga
     2941 caatcttagc aatcctcaaa ttgtcagcat ctttttctaa gctgctggtg catcattcat
     3001 ttgacttagt aatattccat caaatgtctt ccaatatcat ggaacaaaag gatcaacagt
     3061 ttctaaacct ctgttgcaag tgttttgcaa aagtagctat ggatgattac ttaaaaaatg
     3121 tgatgctaga gagagcgtgt gatcagaata acagcatcat ggttgaatgc ttgcttctat
     3181 tgggagcaga tgccaatcaa gcaaaggagg gatcttcttt aatttgtcag gtatgtgaga
     3241 aagagagcag tcccaaattg gtggaactct tactgaatag tggatctcgt gaacaagatg
     3301 tacgaaaagc gttgacgata agcattggga aaggtgacag ccagatcatc agcttgctct
     3361 taaggaggct ggccctggat gtggccaaca atagcatttg ccttggagga ttttgtatag
     3421 gaaaagttga accttcttgg cttggtcctt tatttccaga taagacttct aatttaagga
     3481 aacaaacaaa tatagcatct acactagcaa gaatggtgat cagatatcag atgaaaagtg
     3541 ctgtggaaga aggaacagcc tcaggcagcg atggaaattt ttctgaagat gtgctgtcta
     3601 aatttgatga atggaccttt attcctgact cttctatgga cagtgtgttt gctcaaagtg
     3661 atgacctgga tagtgaagga agtgaaggct catttcttgt gaaaaagaaa tctaattcaa
     3721 ttagtgtagg agaattttac cgagatgccg tattacagcg ttgctcacca aatttgcaaa
     3781 gacattccaa ttccttgggg cccatttttg atcatgaaga tttactgaag cgaaaaagaa
     3841 aaatattatc ttcagatgat tcactcaggt catcaaaact tcaatcccat atgaggcatt
     3901 cagacagcat ttcttctctg gcttctgaga gagaatatat tacatcacta gacctttcag
     3961 caaatgaact aagagatatt gatgccctaa gccagaaatg ctgtataagt gttcatttgg
     4021 agcatcttga aaagctggag cttcaccaga atgcactcac gagctttcca caacagctat
     4081 gtgaaactct gaagagtttg acacatttgg acttgcacag taataaattt acatcatttc
     4141 cttcttattt gttgaaaatg agttgtattg ctaatcttga tgtctctcga aatgacattg
     4201 gaccctcagt ggttttagat cctacagtga aatgtccaac tctgaaacag tttaacctgt
     4261 catataacca gctgtctttt gtacctgaga acctcactga tgtggtagag aaactggagc
     4321 agctcatttt agaaggaaat aaaatatcag ggatatgctc ccccttgaga ctgaaggaac
     4381 tgaagatttt aaaccttagt aagaaccaca tttcatccct atcagagaac tttcttgagg
     4441 cttgtcctaa agtggagagt ttcagtgcca gaatgaattt tcttgctgct atgcctttct
     4501 tgcctccttc tatgacaatc ctaaaattat ctcagaacaa attttcctgt attccagaag
     4561 caattttaaa tcttccacac ttgcggtctt tagatatgag cagcaatgat attcagtacc
     4621 taccaggtcc cgcacactgg aaatctttga acttaaggga actcttattt agccataatc
     4681 agatcagcat cttggacttg agtgaaaaag catatttatg gtctagagta gagaaactgc
     4741 atctttctca caataaactg aaagagattc ctcctgagat tggctgtctt gaaaatctga
     4801 catctctgga tgtcagttac aacttggaac taagatcctt tcccaatgaa atggggaaat
     4861 taagcaaaat atgggatctt cctttggatg aactgcatct taactttgat tttaaacata
     4921 taggatgtaa agccaaagac atcataaggt ttcttcaaca gcgattaaaa aaggctgtgc
     4981 cttataaccg aatgaaactt atgattgtgg gaaatactgg gagtggtaaa accaccttat
     5041 tgcagcaatt aatgaaaacc aagaaatcag atcttggaat gcaaagtgcc acagttggca
     5101 tagatgtgaa agactggcct atccaaataa gagacaaaag aaagagagat ctcgtcctaa
     5161 atgtgtggga ttttgcaggt cgtgaggaat tctatagtac tcatccccat tttatgacgc
     5221 agcgagcatt gtaccttgct gtctatgacc tcagcaaagg acaggctgaa gttgatgcca
     5281 tgaagccttg gctcttcaat ataaaggctc gcgcttcttc ttcccctgtg atcctcgttg
     5341 gcacacattt ggatgtttct gatgagaagc aacgcaaagc ctgcatgagt aaaatcacca
     5401 aggaactcct gaataagcga gggttccctg ccatacgaga ttaccacttt gtgaatgcca
     5461 ccgaggaatc tgatgctttg gcaaaacttc ggaaaaccat cataaacgag agccttaatt
     5521 tcaagatccg agatcagctt gttgttggac agctgattcc agactgctat gtagaacttg
     5581 aaaaaatcat tttatcggag cgtaaaaatg tgccaattga atttcccgta attgaccgga
     5641 aacgattatt acaactagtg agagaaaatc agctgcagtt agatgaaaat gagcttcctc
     5701 acgcagttca ctttctaaat gaatcaggag tccttcttca ttttcaagac ccagcactgc
     5761 agttaagtga cttgtacttt gtggaaccca agtggctttg taaaatcatg gcacagattt
     5821 tgacagtgaa agtggaaggt tgtccaaaac accctaaggg aattatttcg cgtagagatg
     5881 tggaaaaatt tctttcaaag aaaaggaaat ttccaaagaa ctacatgtca cagtatttta
     5941 agctcctaga aaaattccag attgctttgc caataggaga agaatatttg ctggttccaa
     6001 gcagtttgtc tgaccacagg cctgtgatag agcttcccca ttgtgagaac tctgaaatta
     6061 tcatccgact atatgaaatg ccttattttc caatgggatt ttggtcaaga ttaatcaatc
     6121 gattacttga gatttcacct tacatgcttt cagggagaga acgagcactt cgcccaaaca
     6181 gaatgtattg gcgacaaggc atttacttaa attggtctcc tgaagcttat tgtctggtag
     6241 gatctgaagt cttagacaat catccagaga gtttcttaaa aattacagtt ccttcttgta
     6301 gaaaaggctg tattcttttg ggccaagttg tggaccacat tgattctctc atggaagaat
     6361 ggtttcctgg gttgctggag attgatattt gtggtgaagg agaaactctg ttgaagaaat
     6421 gggcattata tagttttaat gatggcgaag aacatcaaaa aatcttactt gatgacttga
     6481 tgaagaaagc agaggaagga gatctcttag taaatccaga tcaaccaagg ctcaccattc
     6541 caatatctca gattgcccct gacttgattt tggctgacct gcctagaaat attatgttga
     6601 ataatgatga gttggaattt gaacaagctc cagagtttct cctaggtgat ggcagttttg
     6661 gatcagttta ccgagcagcc tatgaaggag aagaagtggc tgtgaagatt tttaataaac
     6721 atacatcact caggctgtta agacaagagc ttgtggtgct ttgccacctc caccacccca
     6781 gtttgatatc tttgctggca gctgggattc gtccccggat gttggtgatg gagttagcct
     6841 ccaagggttc cttggatcgc ctgcttcagc aggacaaagc cagcctcact agaaccctac
     6901 agcacaggat tgcactccac gtagctgatg gtttgagata cctccactca gccatgatta
     6961 tataccgaga cctgaaaccc cacaatgtgc tgcttttcac actgtatccc aatgctgcca
     7021 tcattgcaaa gattgctgac tacggcattg ctcagtactg ctgtagaatg gggataaaaa
     7081 catcagaggg cacaccaggg tttcgtgcac ctgaagttgc cagaggaaat gtcatttata
     7141 accaacaggc tgatgtttat tcatttggtt tactactcta tgacattttg acaactggag
     7201 gtagaatagt agagggtttg aagtttccaa atgagtttga tgaattagaa atacaaggaa
     7261 aattacctga tccagttaaa gaatatggtt gtgccccatg gcctatggtt gagaaattaa
     7321 ttaaacagtg tttgaaagaa aatcctcaag aaaggcctac ttctgcccag gtctttgaca
     7381 ttttgaattc agctgaatta gtctgtctga cgagacgcat tttattacct aaaaacgtaa
     7441 ttgttgaatg catggttgct acacatcaca acagcaggaa tgcaagcatt tggctgggct
     7501 gtgggcacac cgacagagga cagctctcat ttcttgactt aaatactgaa ggatacactt
     7561 ctgaggaagt tgctgatagt agaatattgt gcttagcctt ggtgcatctt cctgttgaaa
     7621 aggaaagctg gattgtgtct gggacacagt ctggtactct cctggtcatc aataccgaag
     7681 atgggaaaaa gagacatacc ctagaaaaga tgactgattc tgtcacttgt ttgtattgca
     7741 attccttttc caagcaaagc aaacaaaaaa attttctttt ggttggaacc gctgatggca
     7801 agttagcaat ttttgaagat aagactgtta agcttaaagg agctgctcct ttgaagatac
     7861 taaatatagg aaatgtcagt actccattga tgtgtttgag tgaatccaca aattcaacgg
     7921 aaagaaatgt aatgtgggga ggatgtggca caaagatttt ctccttttct aatgatttca
     7981 ccattcagaa actcattgag acaagaacaa gccaactgtt ttcttatgca gctttcagtg
     8041 attccaacat cataacagtg gtggtagaca ctgctctcta tattgctaag caaaatagcc
     8101 ctgttgtgga agtgtgggat aagaaaactg aaaaactctg tggactaata gactgcgtgc
     8161 actttttaag ggaggtaacg gtaaaagaaa acaaggaatc aaaacacaaa atgtcttatt
     8221 ctgggagagt gaaaaccctc tgccttcaga agaacactgc tctttggata ggaactggag
     8281 gaggccatat tttactcctg gatctttcaa ctcgtcgact tatacgtgta atttacaact
     8341 tttgtaattc ggtcagagtc atgatgacag cacagctagg aagccttaaa aatgtcatgc
     8401 tggtattggg ctacaaccgg aaaaatactg aaggtacaca aaagcagaaa gagatacaat
     8461 cttgcttgac cgtttgggac atcaatcttc cacatgaagt gcaaaattta gaaaaacaca
     8521 ttgaagtgag aaaagaatta gctgaaaaaa tgagacgaac atctgttgag ctcgagtcta
     8581 gagggccctt cgaacaaaaa ctcatctcag aagaggatct gaatatgcat accggtcatc
     8641 atcaccatca ccattgagtt taaacccgct gatcagcctc gactgtgcct tctagttgcc
     8701 agccatctgt tgtttgcccc tcccccgtgc cttccttgac cctggaaggt gccactccca
     8761 ctgtcctttc ctaataaaat gaggaaattg catcgcattg tctgagtagg tgtcattcta
     8821 ttctgggggg tggggtgggg caggacagca agggggagga ttgggaagac aatagcaggc
     8881 atgctgggga tgcggtgggc tctatggctt ctgaggcgga aagaaccagc tggggctcta
     8941 gggggtatcc ccnnnnnnnn nnnnnnnnnn nnnnnnnnnn nnnnnnnnnn nnnnnnnnnn
     9001 nnnnnnnnnn nnnnnnnnnn nnnnnnnnnn nnnnnnnnnn nnnnnnnnnn nnnnnnnnnn
     9061 nnnnnnnnnn nnnnnncnnn nnnnnnnnnn nnnnnnnnnn nnnnnnnnnn nnnnnnnnnn
     9121 nnnnnnnnnn nnnnnnnnnn nnnnnnnnnn nnnnnnnnnn nnnnnnnnan nnnnnnnnnn
     9181 nnnnnnnnnn nnnnnnnnnn nnnnnnnnnn nnnnnnnncc tttgacgttg gagtccacgt
     9241 tctttaatag tggactcttg ttccaaactg gaacaacact caaccctatc tcggtctatt
     9301 cttttgattt ataagggatt ttgccgattt cggcctattg gttaaaaaat gagctgattt
     9361 aacaaaaatt taacgcgaat taattctgtg gaatgtgtgt cagttagggt gtggaaagtc
     9421 cccaggctcc ccagcaggca gaagtatgca aagcatgcat ctcaattagt cagcaaccag
     9481 gtgtggaaag tccccaggct ccccagcagg cagaagtatg caaagcatgc atctcaatta
     9541 gtcagcaacc atagtcccgc ccctaactcc gcccatcccg cccctaactc cgcccagttc
     9601 cgcccattct ccgccccatg gctgactaat tttttttatt tatgcagagg ccgaggccgc
     9661 ctctgcctct gagctattcc agaagtagtg aggaggcttt tttggaggcc taggcttttg
     9721 caaaaagctc ccgggagctt gtatatccat tttcggatct gatcaagaga caggatgagg
     9781 atcgtttcgc atgattgaac aagatggatt gcacgcaggt tctccggccg cttgggtgga
     9841 gaggctattc ggctatgact gggcacaaca gacaatcggc tgctctgatg ccgccgtgtt
     9901 ccggctgtca gcgcaggggc gcccggttct ttttgtcaag accgacctgt ccggtgccct
     9961 gaatgaactg caggacgagg cagcgcggct atcgtggctg gccacgacgg gcgttccttg
    10021 cgcagctgtg ctcgacgttg tcactgaagc gggaagggac tggctgctat tgggcgaagt
    10081 gccggggcag gatctcctgt catctcacct tgctcctgcc gagaaagtat ccatcatggc
    10141 tgatgcaatg cggcggctgc atacgcttga tccggctacc tgcccattcg accaccaagc
    10201 gaaacatcgc atcgagcgag cacgtactcg gatggaagcc ggtcttgtcg atcaggatga
    10261 tctggacgaa gagcatcagg ggctcgcgcc agccgaactg ttcgccaggc tcaaggcgcg
    10321 catgcccgac ggcgaggatc tcgtcgtgac ccatggcgat gcctgcttgc cgaatatcat
    10381 ggtggaaaat ggccgctttt ctggattcat cgactgtggc cggctgggtg tggcggaccg
    10441 ctatcaggac atagcgttgg ctacccgtga tattgctgaa gagcttggcg gcgaatgggc
    10501 tgaccgcttc ctcgtgcttt acggtatcgc cgctcccgat tcgcagcgca tcgccttcta
    10561 tcgccttctt gacgagttct tctgagcggg actctggggt tcgcgaaatg accgaccaag
    10621 cgacgcccaa cctgccatca cgagatttcg attccaccgc cgccttctat gaaaggttgg
    10681 gcttcggaat cgttttccgg gacgccggct ggatgatcct ccagcgcggg gatctcatgc
    10741 tggagttctt cgcccacccc aacttgttta ttgcagctta taatggttac aaataaagca
    10801 atagcatcac aaatttcaca aataaagcat ttttttcact gcattctagt tgtggtttgt
    10861 ccaaactcat caatgtatct tatcatgtct gtataccgtc gacctctagc tagagcttgg
    10921 cgtaatcatg gtcatagctg tttcctgtgt gaaattgtta tccgctcaca attccacaca
    10981 acatacgagc cggaagcata aagtgtaaag cctggggtgc ctaatgagtg agctaactca
    11041 cattaattgc gttgcgctca ctgcccgctt tccagtcggg aaacctgtcg tgccagctgc
    11101 attaatgaat cggccaacgc gcggggagag gcggtttgcg tattgggcgc tcttccgctt
    11161 cctcgctcac tgactcgctg cgctcggtcg ttcggctgcg gcgagcggta tcagctcact
    11221 caaaggcggt aatacggtta tccacagaat caggggataa cgcaggaaag aacatgtgag
    11281 caaaaggcca gcaaaaggcc aggaaccgta aaaaggccgc gttgctggcg tttttccata
    11341 ggctccgccc ccctgacgag catcacaaaa atcgacgctc aagtcagagg tggcgaaacc
    11401 cgacaggact ataaagatac caggcgtttc cccctggaag ctccctcgtg cgctctcctg
    11461 ttccgaccct gccgcttacc ggatacctgt ccgcctttct cccttcggga agcgtggcgc
    11521 tttctcatag ctcacgctgt aggtatctca gttcggtgta ggtcgttcgc tccaagctgg
    11581 gctgtgtgca cgaacccccc gttcagcccg accgctgcgc cttatccggt aactatcgtc
    11641 ttgagtccaa cccggtaaga cacgacttat cgccactggc agcagccact ggtaacagga
    11701 ttagcagagc gaggtatgta ggcggtgcta cagagttctt gaagtggtgg cctaactacg
    11761 gctacactag aagaacagta tttggtatct gcgctctgct gaagccagtt accttcggaa
    11821 aaagagttgg tagctcttga tccggcaaac aaaccaccgc tggtagcggt ggtttttttg
    11881 tttgcaagca gcagattacg cgcagaaaaa aaggatctca agaagatcct ttgatctttt
    11941 ctacggggtc tgacgctcag tggaacgaaa actcacgtta agggattttg gtcatgagat
    12001 tatcaaaaag gatcttcacc tagatccttt taaattaaaa atgaagtttt aaatcaatct
    12061 aaagtatata tgagtaaact tggtctgaca gttaccaatg cttaatcagt gaggcaccta
    12121 tctcagcgat ctgtctattt cgttcatcca tagttgcctg actccccgtc gtgtagataa
    12181 ctacgatacg ggagggctta ccatctggcc ccagtgctgc aatgataccg cgagacccac
    12241 gctcaccggc tccagattta tcagcaataa accagccagc cggaagggcc gagcgcagaa
    12301 gtggtcctgc aactttatcc gcctccatcc agtctattaa ttgttgccgg gaagctagag
    12361 taagtagttc gccagttaat agtttgcgca acgttgttgc cattgctaca ggcatcgtgg
    12421 tgtcacgctc gtcgtttggt atggcttcat tcagctccgg ttcccaacga tcaaggcgag
    12481 ttacatgatc ccccatgttg tgcaaaaaag cggttagctc cttcggtcct ccgatcgttg
    12541 tcagaagtaa gttggccgca gtgttatcac tcatggttat ggcagcactg cataattctc
    12601 ttactgtcat gccatccgta agatgctttt ctgtgactgg tgagtactca accaagtcat
    12661 tctgagaata gtgtatgcgg cgaccgagtt gctcttgccc ggcgtcaata cgggataata
    12721 ccgcgccaca tagcagaact ttaaaagtgc tcatcattgg aaaacgttct tcggggcgaa
    12781 aactctcaag gatcttaccg ctgttgagat ccagttcgat gtaacccact cgtgcaccca
    12841 actgatcttc agcatctttt actttcacca gcgtttctgg gtgagcaaaa acaggaaggc
    12901 aaaatgccgc aaaaaaggga ataagggcga cacggaaatg ttgaatactc atactcttcc
    12961 tttttcaata ttattgaagc atttatcagg gttattgtct catgagcgga tacatatttg
    13021 aatgtattta gaaaaataaa caaatagggg ttccgcgcac atttccccga aaagtgccac
    13081 ctgacgtc
//
